>Addgene plasmid #61932 | pET151-hUCH37 (1-228) | depositor partial sequence | sequence record 101215 | T7/T7TRM
ATGACGGGCAATGCCGGGGAGTGGTGCCTCATGGAAAGCGACCCCGGGGTCTTCACCGAGCTCATTAAAG
GATTCGGTTGCCGAGGAGCCCAAGTAGAAGAAATATGGAGTTTAGAGCCTGAGAATTTTGAAAAATTAAA
GCCAGTTCATGGGTTAATTTTTCTTTTCAAGTGGCAGCCAGGAGAAGAACCAGCAGGCTCTGTGGTTCAG
GACTCCCGACTTGACACGATATTTTTTGCTAAGCAGGTAATTAATAATGCTTGTGCTACTCAAGCCATAG
TGAGTGTGTTACTGAACTGTACCCACCAGGATGTCCATTTAGGCGAGACATTATCAGAGTTTAAAGAATT
TTCACAAAGTTTTGATGCAGCTATGAAAGGCTTGGCACTGAGCAATTCAGATGTGATTCGACAAGTACAC
AACAGTTTCGCCAGACAGCAAATGTTTGAATTTGATACGAAGACATCAGCAAAAGAAGAAGATGCTTTTC
ACTTTGTCAGTTATGTTCCTGTTAATGGGAGACTGTATGAATTAGATGGATTAAGAGAAGGACCGATTGA
TTTAGGTGCATGCAATCAAGATGATTGGATCAGTGCAGTAAGGCCTGTCATAGAAAAAAGGATACAAAAG
TACAGTGAAGGTGAAATTCGATTTAATTTAATGGCCATTGTGTCTGACAGAAAATGATATATGAGCAGAA
GATAGCAGAGTTACAAAGACAACTTGCAGAGGAGGAACCCATGGATACAGATCAAGGTAATAGTATGTTA
AGTGCTATTCAGTCAGAAGTTGCCAAAAATCAGATGCTTATTGAAGAGGAAGTACAGAAATTAAAAAGAT
ACAAGATTGAGAATATCAGAAGGAAGCATAATTATCTGCCTTTCATTATGGAATTGTTAAAGACTTTAGC
AGAACACCAGCAGTTAATACCACTAGTAGAAAAGGCAAAAGAAAAACAGAACGCAAAGAAAGCTCAGGAA
ACCAAATAA
