>Addgene plasmid #61932 | pET151-hUCH37 (1-228) | addgene partial sequence | sequence record 106903 | T7 5'-TAATACGACTCACTATAGGG-3'
ACTTTAAGAAGGAGATATACATATGCATCATCACCATCACCATGGTAAGCCTATCCCTAACCCTCTCCTC
GGTCTCGATTCTACGGAAAACCTGTATTTTCAGGGAATTGATCCCTTCACCATGACGGGCAATGCCGGGG
AGTGGTGCCTCATGGAAAGCGACCCCGGGGTCTTCACCGAGCTCATTAAAGGATTCGGTTGCCGAGGAGC
CCAAGTAGAAGAAATATGGAGTTTAGAGCCTGAGAATTTTGAAAAATTAAAGCCAGTTCATGGGTTAATT
TTTCTTTTCAAGTGGCAGCCAGGAGAAGAACCAGCAGGCTCTGTGGTTCAGGACTCCCGACTTGACACGA
TATTTTTTGCTAAGCAGGTAATTAATAATGCTTGTGCTACTCAAGCCATAGTGAGTGTGTTACTGAACTG
TACCCACCAGGATGTCCATTTAGGCGAGACATTATCAGAGTTTAAAGAATTTTCACAAAGTTTTGATGCA
GCTATGAAAGGCTTGGCACTGAGCAATTCAGATGTGATTCGACAAGTACACAACAGTTTCGCCAGACAGC
AAATGTTTGAATTTGATACGAAGACATCAGCAAAAGAAGAAGATGCTTTTCACTTTGTCAGTTATGTTCC
TGTTAATGGGAGACTGTATGAATTAGATGGATTAAGAGAAGGACCGATTGATTTAGGTGCATGCAATCAA
GATGATTGGATCAGTGCAGTAAGGCCTGTCATAGAAA
