>Addgene plasmid #61932 | pET151-hUCH37 (1-228) | addgene partial sequence | sequence record 107313 | T7term 5'-GCTAGTTATTGCTCAGCGG-3'
GTTAGCAGCCGGATCTGAGCTCGCCCTTATTTGGTTTCCTGAGCTTTCTTTGCGTTCTGTTTTTCTTTTG
CCTTTTCTACTAGTGGTATTAACTGCTGGTGTTCTGCTAAAGTCTTTAACAATTCCATAATGAAAGGCAG
ATAATTATGCTTCCTTCTGATATTCTCAATCTTGTATCTTTTTAATTTCTGTACTTCCTCTTCAATAAGC
ATCTGATTTTTGGCAACTTCTGACTGAATAGCACTTAACATACTATTACCTTGATCTGTATCCATGGGTT
CCTCCTCTGCAAGTTGTCTTTGTAACTCTGCTATCTTCTGCTCATATATCATTTTCTGTCAGACACAATG
GCCATTAAATTAAATCGAATTTCACCTTCACTGTACTTTTGTATCCTTTTTTCTATGACAGGCCTTACTG
CACTGATCCAATCATCTTGATTGCATGCACCTAAATCAATCGGTCCTTCTCTTAATCCATCTAATTCATA
CAGTCTCCCATTAACAGGAACATAACTGACAAAGTGAAAAGCATCTTCTTCTTTTGCTGATGTCTTCGTA
TCAAATTCAAACATTTGCTGTCTGGCGAAACTGTTGTGTACTTGTCGAATCACATCTGAATTGCTCAGTG
CCAAGCCTTTCATAGCTGCATCAAAACTTTGTGAAAATTCTTTAAACTCTGATAATGTCTCGCCTAAATG
GACATCCTGGTGGGTACAGTTCAGTAACACACTCACTATGGCTTGAGTAGCACAAGCATTATTAATTACC
TGCTTAGCAAA
