[The description below was written by a language model from this plasmid's Addgene catalogue record.]
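Description:
pET151-hUCH37 (1-228) is a bacterial expression plasmid built on the commercial pET151-D-TOPO backbone, made to produce a truncated form of the human deubiquitylase UCH37 (also known as UCHL5) in E. coli. The plasmid is listed as high copy and is selected with ampicillin. Its total size is recorded as about 6.8 kb, made up of a backbone of roughly 5.8 kb and an insert of about 990 bp. No feature table accompanies the record, so the origin of replication and other backbone elements are not itemised.

The human UCHL5 coding sequence was inserted by directional TOPO cloning downstream of a T7 promoter. Expression therefore depends on T7 RNA polymerase, which must be supplied by a suitable expression host. The DH5alpha strain listed in the record serves for propagation rather than protein production. The backbone contributes an N-terminal 6xHis tag, which allows the product to be purified by immobilised metal affinity chromatography. The truncation was made by site-directed mutagenesis that placed a stop codon after lysine 228, rather than by removing the downstream sequence. This explains why the recorded insert size is longer than the 228 codons that are translated: translation ends at the new stop, while the remaining downstream coding sequence appears to stay in the plasmid untranslated.

The stated purpose is simply expression of hUCH37 residues 1-228 in E. coli. The associated publication concerns the structural basis of UCH37 activation and inhibition, which suggests the recombinant fragment was used for structural and biochemical studies of the enzyme.
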