Addgene plasmid #61932: pET151-hUCH37 (1-228)
Purpose: Expression of hUCH37 (1-228) in E.coli
Depositing lab: Chris Hill. Depositing organization: University of Utah. Publication: Structural Basis for the Activation and Inhibition of the UCH37 Deubiquitylase. VanderLinden RT, Hemmis CW, Schmitt B, Ndoja A, Whitby FG, Robinson H, Cohen RE, Yao T, Hill CP. Mol Cell. 2015 Feb 17. pii: S1097-2765(15)00017-9. doi: 10.1016/j.molcel.2015.01.016. PubMed 25702872.
Backbone
  Vector backbone: pET151-D-TOPO
  Backbone manufacturer: Invitrogen
  Backbone size w/o insert (bp): 5800
  Total vector size (bp): 6800
  Vector type: Bacterial Expression
Growth in bacteria
  Bacterial resistance: Ampicillin, 100 μg/mL
  Growth temperature: 37°C
  Growth strain: DH5alpha
  Copy number: High Copy
Gene/Insert
  Gene/Insert name: hUCH37 (1-228) (alt name: UCHL5)
  Species: H. sapiens (human)
  Insert size (bp): 990
  Mutation: Stop codon introduced after residue K228
  GenBank ID: AAD31528.1
  Entrez Gene: UCHL5 (a.k.a. CGI-70, INO80R, UCH-L5, UCH37)
  Promoter: T7
  Tag / fusion protein: 6x HIS (N terminal on backbone)
  Cloning method: TOPO Cloning
  Sequencing primers: 5′ T7; 3′ T7 term
Terms and licenses: Academic/Nonprofit Terms; Industry Terms: Not Available to Industry
Depositor comments: Stop codon was introduced via Quickchange mutagenesis
How to cite: pET151-hUCH37 (1-228) was a gift from Chris Hill (Addgene plasmid # 61932 ; http://n2t.net/addgene:61932 ; RRID:Addgene_61932)
